Addgene plasmid #208698: pAAV-hSyn-GRAB-gDA3m
Purpose: Expresses the genetically-encoded fluorescent dopamine (DA) sensor GRAB_gDA3m in neurons
Depositing lab: Yulong Li. Publication: Improved green and red GRAB sensors for monitoring dopaminergic activity in vivo. Zhuo Y, Luo B, Yi X, Dong H, Miao X, Wan J, Williams JT, Campbell MG, Cai R, Qian T, Li F, Weber SJ, Wang L, Li B, Wei Y, Li G, Wang H, Zheng Y, Zhao Y, Wolf ME, Zhu Y, Watabe-Uchida M, Li Y. Nat Methods. 2023 Nov 30. doi: 10.1038/s41592-023-02100-w. PubMed 38036855.
Backbone
  Vector backbone: pAAV
  Vector type: AAV
Growth in bacteria
  Bacterial resistance: Ampicillin, 100 μg/mL
  Growth temperature: 37°C
  Growth strain: NEB Stable
  Copy number: High Copy
Gene/Insert
  Gene/Insert name: GPCR activation based dopamine (DA) sensor GRAB_gDA3m (alt names: GRAB_gDA3m; gDA3m)
  Species: H. sapiens (human)
  Promoter: hSyn
  Cloning method: Gibson Cloning
  Sequencing primers: 5′ ACGGGCGCGACCATCTGCGC; 3′ CATTAAAGCAGCGTATCC
Terms and licenses: Academic/Nonprofit Terms; Industry Terms: Not Available to Industry
Depositor comments: Please visit https://doi.org/10.1101/2023.08.24.554559 for biorxiv preprint
How to cite: pAAV-hSyn-GRAB-gDA3m was a gift from Yulong Li (Addgene plasmid # 208698 ; http://n2t.net/addgene:208698 ; RRID:Addgene_208698) For viral preps, please replace (Addgene plasmid # 208698) in the above sentence with: (Addgene viral prep # 208698-AAV1)
