[The description below was written by a language model from this plasmid's Addgene catalogue record and pLannotate feature annotations shown in this document.]
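Description:
pAAV-hSyn-GRAB-gDA3m is a 6,551-nt AAV transfer plasmid built on a pAAV backbone for neuronal expression of GRAB_gDA3m, a genetically encoded green fluorescent dopamine sensor. In bacteria it is maintained through a high-copy ColE1/pUC-type origin and selected with ampicillin via the bla (AmpR) gene and its promoter. An f1 phage origin is also present, along with small remnants of pBR322 bom and rop sequences. The expression cassette lies between AAV2 inverted terminal repeats, which are the cis elements needed for replication and packaging of the cassette into recombinant AAV particles. The right ITR is annotated in full, whereas the left one is detected only as short fragments, which is a common outcome when ITRs are sequenced and annotated automatically.

Within the ITRs, the human synapsin I promoter restricts expression to neurons. The open reading frame begins with a mouse Igκ leader peptide, which typically aids membrane targeting, followed by a short attB1-like remnant. The sensor follows the GPCR-activation-based design: a circularly permuted EGFP (annotated cEGFP) is embedded between two receptor segments, so that dopamine binding and the resulting conformational change alter fluorescence. The catalogue lists the insert as human. The automated annotation labels the flanking receptor portions by homology as rabbit DRD1 and a mouse Taar4 fragment, which most likely reflects nearest database matches to a D1-type dopamine receptor scaffold rather than true origin. A WPRE boosts transcript stability and expression, and the human growth hormone polyadenylation signal terminates the transcript. The construct is used to produce AAV for monitoring dopaminergic activity in neurons in vivo.
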