Features (pLannotate 1.2.2; 19 found; start..end, strand, type, name):
     24..51      +  repeat_region  AAV2 ITR (fragment): inverted terminal repeat of adeno-associated virus serotype 2 inverted
     80..107     +  repeat_region  AAV2 ITR (fragment): inverted terminal repeat of adeno-associated virus serotype 2 inverted
    157..579     +  promoter       hSyn promoter (fragment): human synapsin I promoter; confers neuron-specific expression (Kügler et al., 2003)
    599..661     +  sig_peptide    Igκ leader: leader sequence from mouse immunoglobulin κ light chain
    663..680     +  protein_bind   attB1 (fragment): mutant version of attB; core recombination site for the Gateway® BP reaction BP Clonase™
    812..1348    +  CDS            DRD1: DRD1_RABIT - Protein inferred from homology: Swiss-Prot protein existence level 3. Dopamine receptor whose activity is mediated by G proteins which activate adenylyl cyclase. From Oryctolagus cuniculus (Rabbit).
   1370..2101    +  CDS            cEGFP: cEGFP is a basic (constitutively fluorescent) green fluorescent protein published in 2008, derived from Aequorea victoria.
   2117..2344    +  CDS            Taar4 (fragment): TAAR4_MOUSE - Also known as Gm226. Experimental evidence at transcript level: Swiss-Prot protein existence level 2. Olfactory receptor specific for 2-phenylethylamine, a trace amine present at high concentration in the urine of carnivore species, playing a key role in fear and avoidance responses. 2-phenylethylamine acts as a kairomone in the chemical detection of carnivore odor and triggers fear in mice. This receptor is probably mediated by the G(s)- class of G-proteins which activate adenylate cyclase. From Mus musculus (Mouse).
   2666..2690    +  misc_feature   MCS (fragment): pBluescript multiple cloning site
   2690..3278    +  misc_feature   WPRE: woodchuck hepatitis virus posttranscriptional regulatory element
   3310..3786    +  polyA_signal   hGH poly(A) signal: human growth hormone polyadenylation signal
   3826..3966    +  repeat_region  AAV2 ITR: inverted terminal repeat of adeno-associated virus serotype 2 inverted
   3971..4022    -  misc_feature   bom (fragment): basis of mobility region from pBR322
   4041..4496    +  rep_origin     f1 ori (sequence partly withheld): f1 bacteriophage origin of replication; arrow indicates direction of (+) strand synthesis
   4497..4546    -  misc_feature   bom (fragment): basis of mobility region from pBR322
   4648..4683    -  CDS            rop (fragment): Rop protein, which maintains plasmids at low copy number; rop
   4778..4882    +  promoter       AmpR promoter: bla
   4883..5743    +  CDS            AmpR: β-lactamase; bla; confers resistance to ampicillin, carbenicillin, and related antibiotics
   5914..6502    +  rep_origin     ori: high-copy-number ColE1/pMB1/pBR322/pUC origin of replication
>Addgene plasmid #208698 | pAAV-hSyn-GRAB-gDA3m | addgene full sequence | sequence record 412464 | Addgene NGS Result
TTGCTCACATGTCCTGCAGGCAGCTGCGCGCTCGCTCGCTCACTGAGGCCGCCCGGGCGTCGGGCGACCT
TTGGTCGCCCGGCCTCAGTGAGCGAGCGAGCGCGCAGAGAGGGAGTGGCCAACTCCATCACTAGGGGTTC
CTGCGGCCGCACGCGTATGAGGCGGGGTGGGGGTGCCTACCTGACGACCGACCCCGACCCACTGGACAAG
CACCCAACCCCCATTCCCCAAATTGCGCATCCCCTATCAGAGAGGGGGAGGGGAAACAGGATGCGGCGAG
GCGCGTGCGCACTGCCAGCTTCAGCACCGCGGACAGTGCCTTCGCCCCCGCCTGGCGGCGCGCGCCACCG
CCGCCTCAGCACTGAAGGCGCGCTGACGTCACTCGCCGGTCCCCCGCAAACTCCCCTTCCCGGCCACCTT
GGTCGCGTCCGCGCCGCCGCCGGCCCAGCCGGACCGCACCACGCGAGGCGCGAGATAGGGGGGCACGGGC
GCGACCATCTGCGCTGCGGCGCCGGCGACTCAGCGCTGCCTCAGTCTGCGGTGGGCAGCGGAGGAGTCGT
GTCGTGCCTGAGAGCGCAGTCGAGAAACCGGTGCCACCATGGAGACAGACACACTCCTGCTATGGGTACT
GCTGCTCTGGGTTCCAGGTTCCACTGGTGACACAAGTTTGTACAAAAAAGTTGGCACCACCGGTAGGACT
CTGAACACCTCTGCCATGGACGGGACTGGGCTGGTGGTGGAGAGGGACTTCTCTGTTCGTATCCTCACTG
CCTGTTTCCTGTCGCTGCTCATCCTGTCCACGCTCCTGGGGAACACGCTGGTCTGTGCTGCCGTTATCAG
GTTCCGACACCTGCGGTCCAAGGTGACCAACTTCTTTGTCATCTCCTTGGCTGTGTCAGATCTCTTGGTG
GCCGTCCTGGTCATGCCCTGGAAGGCAGTGGCTGAGATTGCTGGCTTCTGGCCCTTTGGGTCCTTCTGTA
ACATCTGGGTGGCCTTTGACATCATGTGCTCCACTGCATCCATCCTCAACCTCTGTGTGATCAGCGTGGA
CAGGTATTGGGCTATCTCCAGCCCTGCCCGGTATGAGAGAAAGATGACCCCCAAGGCAGCCTTCATCCTG
ATCAGTGTGGCATGGACCTTGTCTGTACTCATCTCCTTCATCCCAGTGCAGCTCAGCTGGCACAAGGCAA
AACCCACAAGCCCCTCTGATGGAAATGCCACTTCCCTGGCTGAGACCATAGACAACTGTGACTCCAGCCT
CAGCAGGACATATGCCATCTCATCCTCTGTAATAAGCTTTTACATCCCTGTGGCCATCATGATTGTCTTG
TACACCAGGATCTACAGGATTGCTCAGAAACAGCTGAATTCACTCATTTATGTCTATATCAAGGCCGACA
AGCAGAAGAACGGCATCAAGGCGAACTTCGGGATCCGCCACAACATCGAGGACGGTGGCGTGCAGCTCGC
CTACCACTACCAGCAGAACACCCCCATCGGCGACGGCCCCGTGCTGCTGCCCGACAACCACTACCTGAGC
GTGCAGTCCAAACTTTCGAAAGACCCCAACGAGAAGCGCGATCACATGGTCCTGCTGGAGTTCGTGACCG
CCGCCGGGATCACTCTCGGCATGGACGAGCTGTACAAGGGCGGTACCGGAGGGCTGATGGTGAGCAAGGG
CGAGGAGCTGTTCACCGGGGTGGTGCCCATCCTGGTCGAGCTGGACGGCGACGTAAACGGCCACAAGTTC
AGCGTGTCCGGCGAGGGTGAGGGCGATGCCACCTACGGCAAGCTGACCCTGAAGTTCATCTGCACCACCG
GCAAGCTGCCCGTGCCCTGGCCCACCCTCGTGACCACCCTGACCTACGGCGTGCAGTGCTTCAGCCGCTA
CCCCGACCACATGAAGCAGCACGACTTCTTCAAGTCCGCCATGCCCGAAGGCTACATCCAGGAGCGCACC
ATCTTCTTCAAGAATGACGGCTTTTACAAGACCCGCGCCGAGGTGAAGTTCGAGGGCGACACCCTGGTGA
ACCGCATCGAGCTGAAGGGCATCGACTTCAAGGAGGACGGCAACATCCTGGGGCACAAGCTGGAGTACAA
CAATCATGACCAACTGAAAAGAGAAACTAAAGTCCTGAAGACTCTGTCGGTGATCATGGGTGTGTTTGTG
TGCTGTTGGCTACCTTTCTTCATCTTGAACTGCATTTTGCCCTTCTGTGGGTCTGGGGAGACGCAGCCCT
TCTGCATTGATTCCAACACCTTTGACGTGTTTGTGTGGTTTGGGTGGGCTAATTCATCCTTGAACCCCAT
CATTTATGCCTTTAATGCTGATTTTCGGAAGGCATTTTCAACCCTCTTAGGATGCTACAGACTTTGCCCT
GCGACGAATAATGCCATAGAGACGGTGAGTATCAATAACAATGGGGCCGCGATGTTTTCCAGCCATCATG
AGCCACGAGGCTCCATCTCCAAGGAGTGCAATCTGGTTTACCTGATCCCACATGCTGTGGGCTCCTCTGA
GGACCTGAAAAAGGAGGAGGCAGCTGGCATCGCCAGACCCTTGGAGAAGCTGTCCCCAGCCCTATCGGTC
ATATTGGACTATGACACTGACGTCTCTCTGGAGAAGATCCAACCCATCACACAAAACGGTCAGCACCCAA
CCTGAGAATTCGATATCAAGCTTATCGATAATCAACCTCTGGATTACAAAATTTGTGAAAGATTGACTGG
TATTCTTAACTATGTTGCTCCTTTTACGCTATGTGGATACGCTGCTTTAATGCCTTTGTATCATGCTATT
GCTTCCCGTATGGCTTTCATTTTCTCCTCCTTGTATAAATCCTGGTTGCTGTCTCTTTATGAGGAGTTGT
GGCCCGTTGTCAGGCAACGTGGCGTGGTGTGCACTGTGTTTGCTGACGCAACCCCCACTGGTTGGGGCAT
TGCCACCACCTGTCAGCTCCTTTCCGGGACTTTCGCTTTCCCCCTCCCTATTGCCACGGCGGAACTCATC
GCCGCCTGCCTTGCCCGCTGCTGGACAGGGGCTCGGCTGTTGGGCACTGACAATTCCGTGGTGTTGTCGG
GGAAATCATCGTCCTTTCCTTGGCTGCTCGCCTATGTTGCCACCTGGATTCTGCGCGGGACGTCCTTCTG
CTACGTCCCTTCGGCCCTCAATCCAGCGGACCTTCCTTCCCGCGGCCTGCTGCCGGCTCTGCGGCCTCTT
CCGCGTCTTCGCCTTCGCCCTCAGACGAGTCGGATCTCCCTTTGGGCCGCCTCCCCGCATCGATACCGAG
CGCTGCTCGAGAGATCTACGGGTGGCATCCCTGTGACCCCTCCCCAGTGCCTCTCCTGGCCCTGGAAGTT
GCCACTCCAGTGCCCACCAGCCTTGTCCTAATAAAATTAAGTTGCATCATTTTGTCTGACTAGGTGTCCT
TCTATAATATTATGGGGTGGAGGGGGGTGGTATGGAGCAAGGGGCAAGTTGGGAAGACAACCTGTAGGGC
CTGCGGGGTCTATTGGGAACCAAGCTGGAGTGCAGTGGCACAATCTTGGCTCACTGCAATCTCCGCCTCC
TGGGTTCAAGCGATTCTCCTGCCTCAGCCTCCCGAGTTGTTGGGATTCCAGGCATGCATGACCAGGCTCA
GCTAATTTTTGTTTTTTTGGTAGAGACGGGGTTTCACCATATTGGCCAGGCTGGTCTCCAACTCCTAATC
TCAGGTGATCTACCCACCTTGGCCTCCCAAATTGCTGGGATTACAGGCGTGAACCACTGCTCCCTTCCCT
GTCCTTCTGATTTTGTAGGTAACCACGTGCGGACCGAGCGGCCGCAGGAACCCCTAGTGATGGAGTTGGC
CACTCCCTCTCTGCGCGCTCGCTCGCTCACTGAGGCCGGGCGACCAAAGGTCGCCCGACGCCCGGGCTTT
GCCCGGGCGGCCTCAGTGAGCGAGCGAGCGCGCAGCTGCCTGCAGGGGCGCCTGATGCGGTATTTTCTCC
TTACGCATCTGTGCGGTATTTCACACCGCATA
[95 nt withheld, positions 4023-4117]
T
[46 nt withheld, positions 4119-4164]
C
[141 nt withheld, positions 4166-4306]
CCTTTGACGTTGGAGTCCACGTTCTTT
[37 nt withheld, positions 4334-4370]
ACTCTATCTCGGGCTATTCTTTTGATTTATAAGGGATTTTGCCGATTTCGGTCTATTGGTTAAAAAATGA
GCTGATTTAACAAAAATTTAACGCGAATTTTAACAAAATATTAACGTTTACAATTTTATGGTGCACTCTC
AGTACAATCTGCTCTGATGCCGCATAGTTAAGCCAGCCCCGACACCCGCCAACACCCGCTGACGCGCCCT
GACGGGCTTGTCTGCTCCCGGCATCCGCTTACAGACAAGCTGTGACCGTCTCCGGGAGCTGCATGTGTCA
GAGGTTTTCACCGTCATCACCGAAACGCGCGAGACGAAAGGGCCTCGTGATACGCCTATTTTTATAGGTT
AATGTCATGATAATAATGGTTTCTTAGACGTCAGGTGGCACTTTTCGGGGAAATGTGCGCGGAACCCCTA
TTTGTTTATTTTTCTAAATACATTCAAATATGTATCCGCTCATGAGACAATAACCCTGATAAATGCTTCA
ATAATATTGAAAAAGGAAGAGTATGAGTATTCAACATTTCCGTGTCGCCCTTATTCCCTTTTTTGCGGCA
TTTTGCCTTCCTGTTTTTGCTCACCCAGAAACGCTGGTGAAAGTAAAAGATGCTGAAGATCAGTTGGGTG
CACGAGTGGGTTACATCGAACTGGATCTCAACAGCGGTAAGATCCTTGAGAGTTTTCGCCCCGAAGAACG
TTTTCCAATGATGAGCACTTTTAAAGTTCTGCTATGTGGCGCGGTATTATCCCGTATTGACGCCGGGCAA
GAGCAACTCGGTCGCCGCATACACTATTCTCAGAATGACTTGGTTGAGTACTCACCAGTCACAGAAAAGC
ATCTTACGGATGGCATGACAGTAAGAGAATTATGCAGTGCTGCCATAACCATGAGTGATAACACTGCGGC
CAACTTACTTCTGACAACGATCGGAGGACCGAAGGAGCTAACCGCTTTTTTGCACAACATGGGGGATCAT
GTAACTCGCCTTGATCGTTGGGAACCGGAGCTGAATGAAGCCATACCAAACGACGAGCGTGACACCACGA
TGCCTGTAGCAATGGCAACAACGTTGCGCAAACTATTAACTGGCGAACTACTTACTCTAGCTTCCCGGCA
ACAATTAATAGACTGGATGGAGGCGGATAAAGTTGCAGGACCACTTCTGCGCTCGGCCCTTCCGGCTGGC
TGGTTTATTGCTGATAAATCTGGAGCCGGTGAGCGTGGGTCTCGCGGTATCATTGCAGCACTGGGGCCAG
ATGGTAAGCCCTCCCGTATCGTAGTTATCTACACGACGGGGAGTCAGGCAACTATGGATGAACGAAATAG
ACAGATCGCTGAGATAGGTGCCTCACTGATTAAGCATTGGTAACTGTCAGACCAAGTTTACTCATATATA
CTTTAGATTGATTTAAAACTTCATTTTTAATTTAAAAGGATCTAGGTGAAGATCCTTTTTGATAATCTCA
TGACCAAAATCCCTTAACGTGAGTTTTCGTTCCACTGAGCGTCAGACCCCGTAGAAAAGATCAAAGGATC
TTCTTGAGATCCTTTTTTTCTGCGCGTAATCTGCTGCTTGCAAACAAAAAAACCACCGCTACCAGCGGTG
GTTTGTTTGCCGGATCAAGAGCTACCAACTCTTTTTCCGAAGGTAACTGGCTTCAGCAGAGCGCAGATAC
CAAATACTGTTCTTCTAGTGTAGCCGTAGTTAGGCCACCACTTCAAGAACTCTGTAGCACCGCCTACATA
CCTCGCTCTGCTAATCCTGTTACCAGTGGCTGCTGCCAGTGGCGATAAGTCGTGTCTTACCGGGTTGGAC
TCAAGACGATAGTTACCGGATAAGGCGCAGCGGTCGGGCTGAACGGGGGGTTCGTGCACACAGCCCAGCT
TGGAGCGAACGACCTACACCGAACTGAGATACCTACAGCGTGAGCTATGAGAAAGCGCCACGCTTCCCGA
AGGGAGAAAGGCGGACAGGTATCCGGTAAGCGGCAGGGTCGGAACAGGAGAGCGCACGAGGGAGCTTCCA
GGGGGAAACGCCTGGTATCTTTATAGTCCTGTCGGGTTTCGCCACCTCTGACTTGAGCGTCGATTTTTGT
GATGCTCGTCAGGGGGGCGGAGCCTATGGAAAAACGCCAGCAACGCGGCCTTTTTACGGTTCCTGGCCTT
TTGCTGGCCTT
